Addgene plasmid #190473: pAAV-hsyn-GRAB_HA1h
Purpose: Express the high-affinity histamine sensor GRAB_HA1h in neurons
Depositing lab: Yulong Li. Depositing organization: Peking University. Publication: Genetically encoded sensors for measuring histamine release both in vitro and in vivo. Dong H, Li M, Yan Y, Qian T, Lin Y, Ma X, Vischer HF, Liu C, Li G, Wang H, Leurs R, Li Y. Neuron. 2023 Mar 7:S0896-6273(23)00128-9. doi: 10.1016/j.neuron.2023.02.024. PubMed 36924772.
Backbone
  Vector backbone: pAAV
  Backbone manufacturer: Addgene
  Backbone size w/o insert (bp): 4495
  Vector type: AAV
Growth in bacteria
  Bacterial resistance: Ampicillin, 100 μg/mL
  Growth temperature: 37°C
  Growth strain: NEB Stable
  Copy number: High Copy
Gene/Insert
  Gene/Insert name: Histamine sensor GRAB_HA1h (high affinity)
  Species: H. sapiens (human)
  Insert size (bp): 2259
  Promoter: hSyn
  Cloning method: Gibson Cloning
  Sequencing primers: 5′ Unknown
Terms and licenses: Academic/Nonprofit Terms; Industry Terms: Not Available to Industry
Depositor comments: Please visit https://doi.org/10.1101/2022.08.19.504485 for bioRxiv preprint.
How to cite: pAAV-hsyn-GRAB_HA1h was a gift from Yulong Li (Addgene plasmid # 190473 ; http://n2t.net/addgene:190473 ; RRID:Addgene_190473)
