[The description below was written by a language model from this plasmid's Addgene catalogue record and pLannotate feature annotations shown in this document.]
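Description:
pAAV-hsyn-GRAB_HA1h is an adeno-associated virus transfer plasmid built on a pAAV backbone for expressing the high-affinity histamine sensor GRAB_HA1h in neurons. It is maintained in bacteria through a high-copy ColE1/pUC-type origin and selected with ampicillin via the β-lactamase gene and its promoter. An f1 phage origin is also present. The recombination-deficient strain listed for propagation fits the usual need to keep the repetitive ITRs intact. The annotated sequence shows one complete AAV2 inverted terminal repeat downstream of the cassette and only short ITR fragments upstream, which may reflect incomplete annotation or assembly of that repeat rather than its absence. The sequenced record (about 6.3 kb) is shorter than the sum of the catalogued backbone and insert sizes, and the record does not explain the difference.

Between the ITRs, the human synapsin I promoter drives neuron-restricted transcription of the sensor open reading frame, which begins with a mouse Igκ leader peptide that promotes entry into the secretory pathway and delivery to the plasma membrane. The insert is listed as human in origin. The feature table recognises an EGFP-derived fluorescent protein module embedded within the coding region, with unannotated sequence on either side that presumably corresponds to the histamine-binding receptor scaffold, although the record does not identify which receptor is used. In GRAB-type sensors, ligand binding to a receptor is converted into a change in green fluorescence. A WPRE follows the coding sequence to enhance transcript stability and expression, and the human growth hormone polyadenylation signal terminates the message. The plasmid is intended for packaging into recombinant AAV, or for direct transfection, to image histamine release in neurons in vitro and in vivo.
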