Features (pLannotate 1.2.2; 17 found; start..end, strand, type, name):
     12..39      +  repeat_region  AAV2 ITR (fragment): inverted terminal repeat of adeno-associated virus serotype 2 inverted
     68..95      +  repeat_region  AAV2 ITR (fragment): inverted terminal repeat of adeno-associated virus serotype 2 inverted
    145..567     +  promoter       hSyn promoter (fragment): human synapsin I promoter; confers neuron-specific expression (Kügler et al., 2003)
    587..649     +  sig_peptide    Igκ leader: leader sequence from mouse immunoglobulin κ light chain
    651..668     +  protein_bind   attB1 (fragment): mutant version of attB; core recombination site for the Gateway® BP reaction BP Clonase™
   1361..2083    +  CDS            cEGFP: cEGFP is a basic (constitutively fluorescent) green fluorescent protein published in 2008, derived from Aequorea victoria.
   2381..2405    +  misc_feature   MCS (fragment): pBluescript multiple cloning site
   2405..2993    +  misc_feature   WPRE: woodchuck hepatitis virus posttranscriptional regulatory element
   3025..3501    +  polyA_signal   hGH poly(A) signal: human growth hormone polyadenylation signal
   3541..3681    +  repeat_region  AAV2 ITR: inverted terminal repeat of adeno-associated virus serotype 2 inverted
   3686..3737    -  misc_feature   bom (fragment): basis of mobility region from pBR322
   3756..4211    +  rep_origin     f1 ori (sequence partly withheld): f1 bacteriophage origin of replication; arrow indicates direction of (+) strand synthesis
   4212..4261    -  misc_feature   bom (fragment): basis of mobility region from pBR322
   4363..4398    -  CDS            rop (fragment): Rop protein, which maintains plasmids at low copy number; rop
   4493..4597    +  promoter       AmpR promoter: bla
   4598..5458    +  CDS            AmpR: β-lactamase; bla; confers resistance to ampicillin, carbenicillin, and related antibiotics
   5629..6217    +  rep_origin     ori: high-copy-number ColE1/pMB1/pBR322/pUC origin of replication
>Addgene plasmid #190473 | pAAV-hsyn-GRAB_HA1h | addgene full sequence | sequence record 379318 | Addgene NGS Result
CCTGCAGGCAGCTGCGCGCTCGCTCGCTCACTGAGGCCGCCCGGGCGTCGGGCGACCTTTGGTCGCCCGG
CCTCAGTGAGCGAGCGAGCGCGCAGAGAGGGAGTGGCCAACTCCATCACTAGGGGTTCCTGCGGCCGCAC
GCGTATGAGGCGGGGTGGGGGTGCCTACCTGACGACCGACCCCGACCCACTGGACAAGCACCCAACCCCC
ATTCCCCAAATTGCGCATCCCCTATCAGAGAGGGGGAGGGGAAACAGGATGCGGCGAGGCGCGTGCGCAC
TGCCAGCTTCAGCACCGCGGACAGTGCCTTCGCCCCCGCCTGGCGGCGCGCGCCACCGCCGCCTCAGCAC
TGAAGGCGCGCTGACGTCACTCGCCGGTCCCCCGCAAACTCCCCTTCCCGGCCACCTTGGTCGCGTCCGC
GCCGCCGCCGGCCCAGCCGGACCGCACCACGCGAGGCGCGAGATAGGGGGGCACGGGCGCGACCATCTGC
GCTGCGGCGCCGGCGACTCAGCGCTGCCTCAGTCTGCGGTGGGCAGCGGAGGAGTCGTGTCGTGCCTGAG
AGCGCAGTCGAGAAACCGGTGCCACCATGGAGACAGACACACTCCTGCTATGGGTACTGCTGCTCTGGGT
TCCAGGTTCCACTGGTGACACAAGTTTGTACAAAAAAGTTGGCACCCCAGATACTAATAGCACAATCAAT
TTATCACTAAGCACTCGTGTTACTTTAGCATTTTTTATGTCCTTAGTAGCTTTTGCTATAATGCTAGGAA
ATGCTTTGGTCATTTTAGCTTTTGTGGTGGACAAAAACCTTAGACATCGAAGTAGTTATTTTTTTCTTAA
CTTGGCCATCTCTGACTTCTTTGTGGGTGTGATCTCCATTCCTTTGTACATCCCTCACACGCTGTTCGAA
TGGGATTTTGGAAAGGAAATCTGTGTATTTTGGCTCACTACTGACTATCTGTTATGTACAGCATCTGTAT
ATAACATTGTCCTCATCAGCTATGATCGATACCTGTCAGTCTCAAATGCTGTGTCTTATAGAACTCAACA
TACTGGGGTCTTGAAGATTGTTACTCTGATGGTGGCCGTTTGGGTGCTGGCCTTCTTAGTGAATGGGCCA
ATGATTCTAGTTTCAGAGTCTTGGAAGGATGAAGGTAGTGAATGTGAACCTGGATTTTTTTCGGAATGGT
ACATCCTTGCCATCACATCATTCTTGGAATTCGTGATCCCAGTCATCTTAGTCGCTTATTTCAACATGAA
TATTTATTGGAGCCTGTGGAAGCGTGATCATCTCAGTAGGTGCCTGCCAGCACCGGCCGGGCCGCGCGAC
ACCGACGCGCTGGACCTGGAGGAGGGAGGAAATGTCTATATCAAGGCCGACAAGCAGAAGAACGGCATCA
AGGCGAACTTCGTGATCCGCCACAACATCGAGGACGGCGGCGTGCAGCTCGCCTACCACTACCAGCAGAA
CACCCCCATCGGCGACGGCCCCGTGCTGCTGCCCGACAACCACTACCTGAGCGTGCAGTCCAAACTTTCG
AAAGACCCCAACGAGAAGCGCGATCACATGGTCCTGCTGGAGTTCGTGACCGCCGCCGGGATCACTCTCG
GCATGGACGAGCTGTACAAGGGCGGTACCGGAGGGAGCATGGTGAGAAAGGGCGAGGAGCTGTTCACCGG
GGTGGTGCCCATCCTGGTCGAGCTGGACGGCGACGTAAACGGCCACAAGTTCAGCGTGTCCGGCGAGGGT
GAGGGCGATGCCACCGAGGGCAAGCTGACCCTGAAGTTCATCTGCACCACCGGCAAGCTGCCCGTGCCCT
GGCCCACCCTCGTGACCACCCTGACCTACGGCGTGCAGTGCTTCAGCCGCTACCCCGACCACATGAAGCA
GCACGACTTCTTCAAGTCCGCCATGCCCGAAGGCTACATCCAGGAGCGCACCATCTTCTTCAAGGACGAC
GGCAACTACAAGACCCGCGCCGAGGTGAAGTTCGAGGGCGACACCCTGGTGAACCGCATCGAGCTGAAGG
GCATCGACTTCAAGGAGGACGGCAACATCCTGGGGCACAAGCTGGAGTACAACACCGGAGCAGCAGCACG
CTGGCGCGCGGCGAAGTCACTGGCCATTCTCTTAGGGGTTTTTGCTGTTTGCTGGGCTCCATATTCTCTG
TTCACAATTGTCCTTTCATTTTATTCCTCAGCAACAGGTCCTAAATCAGTTTGGTATAGAATTGCATTTT
GGCTTCAGTGGTTCAATTCCTTTGTCAATCCTCTTTTGTATCCATTGTGTCACAAGCGCTTTCAAAAGGC
TTTCTTGAAAATATTTTGTATAAAAAAGCAACCTCTACCATCACAACACAGTCGGTCAGTATCTTCTTAA
GAATTCGATATCAAGCTTATCGATAATCAACCTCTGGATTACAAAATTTGTGAAAGATTGACTGGTATTC
TTAACTATGTTGCTCCTTTTACGCTATGTGGATACGCTGCTTTAATGCCTTTGTATCATGCTATTGCTTC
CCGTATGGCTTTCATTTTCTCCTCCTTGTATAAATCCTGGTTGCTGTCTCTTTATGAGGAGTTGTGGCCC
GTTGTCAGGCAACGTGGCGTGGTGTGCACTGTGTTTGCTGACGCAACCCCCACTGGTTGGGGCATTGCCA
CCACCTGTCAGCTCCTTTCCGGGACTTTCGCTTTCCCCCTCCCTATTGCCACGGCGGAACTCATCGCCGC
CTGCCTTGCCCGCTGCTGGACAGGGGCTCGGCTGTTGGGCACTGACAATTCCGTGGTGTTGTCGGGGAAA
TCATCGTCCTTTCCTTGGCTGCTCGCCTATGTTGCCACCTGGATTCTGCGCGGGACGTCCTTCTGCTACG
TCCCTTCGGCCCTCAATCCAGCGGACCTTCCTTCCCGCGGCCTGCTGCCGGCTCTGCGGCCTCTTCCGCG
TCTTCGCCTTCGCCCTCAGACGAGTCGGATCTCCCTTTGGGCCGCCTCCCCGCATCGATACCGAGCGCTG
CTCGAGAGATCTACGGGTGGCATCCCTGTGACCCCTCCCCAGTGCCTCTCCTGGCCCTGGAAGTTGCCAC
TCCAGTGCCCACCAGCCTTGTCCTAATAAAATTAAGTTGCATCATTTTGTCTGACTAGGTGTCCTTCTAT
AATATTATGGGGTGGAGGGGGGTGGTATGGAGCAAGGGGCAAGTTGGGAAGACAACCTGTAGGGCCTGCG
GGGTCTATTGGGAACCAAGCTGGAGTGCAGTGGCACAATCTTGGCTCACTGCAATCTCCGCCTCCTGGGT
TCAAGCGATTCTCCTGCCTCAGCCTCCCGAGTTGTTGGGATTCCAGGCATGCATGACCAGGCTCAGCTAA
TTTTTGTTTTTTTGGTAGAGACGGGGTTTCACCATATTGGCCAGGCTGGTCTCCAACTCCTAATCTCAGG
TGATCTACCCACCTTGGCCTCCCAAATTGCTGGGATTACAGGCGTGAACCACTGCTCCCTTCCCTGTCCT
TCTGATTTTGTAGGTAACCACGTGCGGACCGAGCGGCCGCAGGAACCCCTAGTGATGGAGTTGGCCACTC
CCTCTCTGCGCGCTCGCTCGCTCACTGAGGCCGGGCGACCAAAGGTCGCCCGACGCCCGGGCTTTGCCCG
GGCGGCCTCAGTGAGCGAGCGAGCGCGCAGCTGCCTGCAGGGGCGCCTGATGCGGTATTTTCTCCTTACG
CATCTGTGCGGTATTTCACACCGCATA
[95 nt withheld, positions 3738-3832]
T
[46 nt withheld, positions 3834-3879]
C
[141 nt withheld, positions 3881-4021]
CCTTTGACGTTGGAGTCCACGTTCTTT
[37 nt withheld, positions 4049-4085]
ACTCTATCTCGGGCTATTCTTTTGATTTATAAGGGATTTTGCCGATTTCGGTCTATTGGTTAAAAAATGA
GCTGATTTAACAAAAATTTAACGCGAATTTTAACAAAATATTAACGTTTACAATTTTATGGTGCACTCTC
AGTACAATCTGCTCTGATGCCGCATAGTTAAGCCAGCCCCGACACCCGCCAACACCCGCTGACGCGCCCT
GACGGGCTTGTCTGCTCCCGGCATCCGCTTACAGACAAGCTGTGACCGTCTCCGGGAGCTGCATGTGTCA
GAGGTTTTCACCGTCATCACCGAAACGCGCGAGACGAAAGGGCCTCGTGATACGCCTATTTTTATAGGTT
AATGTCATGATAATAATGGTTTCTTAGACGTCAGGTGGCACTTTTCGGGGAAATGTGCGCGGAACCCCTA
TTTGTTTATTTTTCTAAATACATTCAAATATGTATCCGCTCATGAGACAATAACCCTGATAAATGCTTCA
ATAATATTGAAAAAGGAAGAGTATGAGTATTCAACATTTCCGTGTCGCCCTTATTCCCTTTTTTGCGGCA
TTTTGCCTTCCTGTTTTTGCTCACCCAGAAACGCTGGTGAAAGTAAAAGATGCTGAAGATCAGTTGGGTG
CACGAGTGGGTTACATCGAACTGGATCTCAACAGCGGTAAGATCCTTGAGAGTTTTCGCCCCGAAGAACG
TTTTCCAATGATGAGCACTTTTAAAGTTCTGCTATGTGGCGCGGTATTATCCCGTATTGACGCCGGGCAA
GAGCAACTCGGTCGCCGCATACACTATTCTCAGAATGACTTGGTTGAGTACTCACCAGTCACAGAAAAGC
ATCTTACGGATGGCATGACAGTAAGAGAATTATGCAGTGCTGCCATAACCATGAGTGATAACACTGCGGC
CAACTTACTTCTGACAACGATCGGAGGACCGAAGGAGCTAACCGCTTTTTTGCACAACATGGGGGATCAT
GTAACTCGCCTTGATCGTTGGGAACCGGAGCTGAATGAAGCCATACCAAACGACGAGCGTGACACCACGA
TGCCTGTAGCAATGGCAACAACGTTGCGCAAACTATTAACTGGCGAACTACTTACTCTAGCTTCCCGGCA
ACAATTAATAGACTGGATGGAGGCGGATAAAGTTGCAGGACCACTTCTGCGCTCGGCCCTTCCGGCTGGC
TGGTTTATTGCTGATAAATCTGGAGCCGGTGAGCGTGGGTCTCGCGGTATCATTGCAGCACTGGGGCCAG
ATGGTAAGCCCTCCCGTATCGTAGTTATCTACACGACGGGGAGTCAGGCAACTATGGATGAACGAAATAG
ACAGATCGCTGAGATAGGTGCCTCACTGATTAAGCATTGGTAACTGTCAGACCAAGTTTACTCATATATA
CTTTAGATTGATTTAAAACTTCATTTTTAATTTAAAAGGATCTAGGTGAAGATCCTTTTTGATAATCTCA
TGACCAAAATCCCTTAACGTGAGTTTTCGTTCCACTGAGCGTCAGACCCCGTAGAAAAGATCAAAGGATC
TTCTTGAGATCCTTTTTTTCTGCGCGTAATCTGCTGCTTGCAAACAAAAAAACCACCGCTACCAGCGGTG
GTTTGTTTGCCGGATCAAGAGCTACCAACTCTTTTTCCGAAGGTAACTGGCTTCAGCAGAGCGCAGATAC
CAAATACTGTTCTTCTAGTGTAGCCGTAGTTAGGCCACCACTTCAAGAACTCTGTAGCACCGCCTACATA
CCTCGCTCTGCTAATCCTGTTACCAGTGGCTGCTGCCAGTGGCGATAAGTCGTGTCTTACCGGGTTGGAC
TCAAGACGATAGTTACCGGATAAGGCGCAGCGGTCGGGCTGAACGGGGGGTTCGTGCACACAGCCCAGCT
TGGAGCGAACGACCTACACCGAACTGAGATACCTACAGCGTGAGCTATGAGAAAGCGCCACGCTTCCCGA
AGGGAGAAAGGCGGACAGGTATCCGGTAAGCGGCAGGGTCGGAACAGGAGAGCGCACGAGGGAGCTTCCA
GGGGGAAACGCCTGGTATCTTTATAGTCCTGTCGGGTTTCGCCACCTCTGACTTGAGCGTCGATTTTTGT
GATGCTCGTCAGGGGGGCGGAGCCTATGGAAAAACGCCAGCAACGCGGCCTTTTTACGGTTCCTGGCCTT
TTGCTGGCCTTTTGCTCACATGT
